Addgene plasmid #139205: pHA845 - hrp-1p::hrp-1HsLCWTmScarlet
Purpose: Expresses mScarlet tagged hrp-1HsLCWT
Depositing lab: Anne Hart. Depositing organization: Brown University. Publication: Tyrosine phosphorylation regulates hnRNPA2 granule protein partitioning and reduces neurodegeneration. Ryan VH, Perdikari TM, Naik MT, Saueressig CF, Lins J, Dignon GL, Mittal J, Hart AC, Fawzi NL. EMBO J. 2021 Feb 1;40(3):e105001. doi: 10.15252/embj.2020105001. Epub 2020 Dec 22. PubMed 33349959.
Backbone
  Vector backbone: pBlueScript
  Vector type: Worm Expression
Growth in bacteria
  Bacterial resistance: Ampicillin, 100 μg/mL
  Growth temperature: 37°C
  Growth strain: DH5alpha
  Copy number: High Copy
Gene/Insert
  Gene/Insert name: hrp-1
  Species: C. elegans (nematode)
  Mutation: mScarlet added between RRMs and LC, last exon replaced with corresponding human sequence
  Entrez Gene: hrp-1 (a.k.a. CELE_F42A6.7)
  Cloning method: Gibson Cloning
Terms and licenses: Academic/Nonprofit Terms; Industry Terms: Not Available to Industry
How to cite: pHA845 - hrp-1p::hrp-1HsLCWTmScarlet was a gift from Anne Hart (Addgene plasmid # 139205 ; http://n2t.net/addgene:139205 ; RRID:Addgene_139205)
