[The description below was written by a language model from this plasmid's Addgene catalogue record and pLannotate feature annotations shown in this document.]
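Description:
pHA845 - hrp-1p::hrp-1HsLCWTmScarlet is a 9,573 nt C. elegans expression plasmid built on a pBluescript backbone by Gibson cloning. It is propagated in E. coli as a high-copy plasmid through its ColE1/pUC-type origin and selected with ampicillin via the β-lactamase gene. The backbone also retains the f1 phage origin, the lac promoter/operator region with lacZα remnants, and the T7 and T3 promoters that flank what is left of the multiple cloning site.

The insert between the MCS fragments is a modified copy of the worm hrp-1 gene, which encodes an hnRNP A-type RNA-binding protein. As the name indicates, it is driven by the hrp-1 promoter. The several kilobases upstream of the first annotated coding segment carry no specific annotation apart from a very short match to the eft-3 promoter, which is probably incidental. According to the record, mScarlet, a constitutively fluorescent red protein, is inserted between the RNA recognition motifs and the low-complexity (LC) domain, and the last exon is replaced with the corresponding human sequence. The feature table agrees with this: an hrp-1 fragment is followed directly by mScarlet, then a second short hrp-1 fragment, then a segment matching hnRNPA2/B1. That last segment is annotated against the mouse orthologue but is described in the catalogue as human, and "WT" marks the wild-type form of this LC region. The sequence downstream of the coding region, presumably 3′ regulatory sequence, is unannotated.

The plasmid expresses a fluorescent chimeric HRP-1 carrying the human LC sequence in worms. The associated work concerns hnRNPA2 granule partitioning, tyrosine phosphorylation and neurodegeneration.
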