Features (pLannotate 1.2.2; 18 found; start..end, strand, type, name):
    113..131     +  promoter       T7 promoter: promoter for bacteriophage T7 RNA polymerase
    140..164     +  misc_feature   MCS (fragment): pBluescript multiple cloning site
   3097..3118    +  promoter       eft-3 promoter (fragment): eft-3; promoter for the C. elegans elongation factor 1α gene (Mitrovich and Anderson, 2000)
   3803..4417    +  CDS            hrp-1 (fragment): ROA1_CAEEL - Also known as rbp-1 From Caenorhabditis elegans.
   4418..5113    +  CDS            mScarlet: mScarlet is a basic (constitutively fluorescent) red fluorescent protein published in 2016, derived from synthetic construct. It has moderate acid sensitivity.
   5114..5239    +  CDS            hrp-1 (fragment): ROA1_CAEEL - Also known as rbp-1 From Caenorhabditis elegans.
   5292..5567    +  CDS            Hnrnpa2b1 (fragment): ROA2_MOUSE - Also known as Hnrpa2b1. Experimental evidence at protein level: Swiss-Prot protein existence level 1. Heterogeneous nuclear ribonucleoprotein (hnRNP) that associates with nascent pre-mRNAs, packaging them into hnRNP particles. The hnRNP particle arrangement on nascent hnRNA is non-random and sequence-dependent and serves to condense and stabilize the transcripts and minimize tangling and knotting. Packaging plays a role in various processes such as transcription, pre-mRNA processing, RNA nuclear export, subcellular location, mRNA translation and stability of mature mRNAs. Forms hn
   6788..6859    +  misc_feature   MCS (fragment): pBluescript multiple cloning site
   6872..6890    -  promoter       T3 promoter: promoter for bacteriophage T3 RNA polymerase
   6935..6951    -  protein_bind   lac operator: The lac repressor binds to the lac operator to inhibit transcription in E. coli. This inhibition can be relieved by adding lactose or isopropyl-β-D-thiogalactopyranoside (IPTG). lac repressor encoded by lacI
   6959..6989    -  promoter       lac promoter: promoter for the E. coli lac operon
   7004..7025    -  protein_bind   CAP binding site: CAP binding activates transcription in the presence of cAMP. E. coli catabolite activator protein
   7038..7130    -  CDS            lacI (fragment): lac repressor; lacI; The lac repressor binds to the lac operator to inhibit transcription in E. coli. This inhibition can be relieved by adding lactose or isopropyl-β-D-thiogalactopyranoside (IPTG).
   7313..7901    -  rep_origin     ori: high-copy-number ColE1/pMB1/pBR322/pUC origin of replication
   8072..8932    -  CDS            AmpR: β-lactamase; bla; confers resistance to ampicillin, carbenicillin, and related antibiotics
   8933..9037    -  promoter       AmpR promoter: bla
   9064..9492    +  rep_origin     f1 ori (sequence partly withheld): f1 bacteriophage origin of replication; arrow indicates direction of (+) strand synthesis
   9523..105     -  CDS            lacZα (fragment) (across the origin): LacZα fragment of β-galactosidase; lacZ fragment
>Addgene plasmid #139205 | pHA845 - hrp-1p::hrp-1HsLCWTmScarlet | addgene full sequence | sequence record 274716 | Addgene NGS Result
TTCGCTATTACGCCAGCTGGCGAAAGGGGGATGTGCTGCAAGGCGATTAAGTTGGGTAACGCCAGGGTTT
TCCCAGTCACGACGTTGTAAAACGACGGCCAGTGAGCGCGCGTAATACGACTCACTATAGGGCGAATTGG
AGCTCCACCGCGGTGGCGGCCGCTTCAATTCTTCGGAGCAGGCGTAGGAGCTGAGCCCATCTTCAATGCC
TCCGATTTTCCAAAATTAAACACTTTTTCCATGAATTCTTCCATTAATTTGGCAATTGAGCCAAATGAAA
AGCCAGAAGAGCCAGATGGAGCCGGTGTTGGAGTTGGAGCAGACAGAGTTGAACGGAGTTCTGGAGCAGC
TGGGGTTGGGGTCGGAGCAGCAAGAGTTGAACGTGGTTCAGGGTCGGCGAGGAACTGAAAATCTAGGTTT
TTTAGGAAAAATTCGCCTAAAAACATGCCGAAAAAATTTCCGAATTTTAGACAATTCTGGAAAAAATTGT
AGTGAAATTGTCTAAAAATTTTGGTAAAAGTTTGCAGAAAACTGTCAGAAAATGTTAATTTCTTACGTGT
TTCCTTGCTTGGGACACTAGAACAGCACCGAATAAGACAAAAAGTACAAAACACAGCTTCATGTTGGAAT
TTATGCCAGAAAAATAGCTGTAACTCGGCTTTTATAGAATAGAATTGGTTCCTGGTGATGCTGGAGTTCT
ATTAAACATGAGAACAGGAGTATGAACCGTGGGAAGTGGTGTTTTGGTTGGAGAGGTGTTCTGCACGGCT
CGGCAATTGTGGTGCATCAGTGTCCACCAAACATCAAGCATAACCTGGATGATAAGGAGACAAGCTTTGG
TGCAAAAGTTTTCAAATTTTAAAGCAATTTTTAGGACTCTTCAAAGCATGAAACTGTTTCTCAAGGTTTC
CTTCTACTTCTAACTCCTTCTAGATGCATCACGGCCTCAAAATGTAAAACCTCAGAAATGGTACCAGAGG
TTCAAAAATGCAAATATCAGGGACCTGGGCTAGATCTTCTCGTTTCGAGGGCTGGGAAACTGCCCTTCCG
TGTGAAAGGGGCAATTGTCAGGCCTGGAGCATGATATTGATCGGTTTTGTGAGAAGACCAACAAGGTAGC
TAATAAATCGATCCTATATTGTATTAACACATGTATTTGAATCAGATCTTTCATTTCTCATTGACTCCCT
CAAATTTCCAGCAAGAATGGATGCTACAATTGTAAGTTTAACCACAAATCATTTTTAATTATACCTGAAT
TTCTTTTCAGACCAAAACCAGAAAAGTCGTATTCATATAGTGTTGTTCAAGAGATTGTCAGTTGTATGTG
CCTAACAAAAAAAAATCTATGGCATTCTAAATTTACAATTTCAGCATAGTCGCTCGCCATGTGTCACCAC
TCTTTCGCCAAACCATCGATTTGATGGATCCAGGCATTGAGAAAATTCATTTACTCAGTTCTGCCAGTCC
GTAGTGTAGTTTTTACCGGATATAGAGAATTGAATCTAGAAAACCTGGCTGCCTGGCAAGAAGTCACTGG
TAGTAACAGGCTGATGAGGGCAGCCTTCGGTGAGCTATCCGACGTGATGGGCATGCCGAAACTTAGACTA
AGAAAGTTCAGTTTTGATAACACATATGGACTGGTTGGGTTATCTGGGAAAGAGAATATGCAATCTGTGG
ATGACTGCTTCAAGGCTATGAACTTACCACATGCGAAGGTGCTTGAAGTGACTGGAATCGACTTTGTGGA
CAATATTTCGATGGTGAAGTACTTTCGCCCAGGTTATCTCGAGAAAATCCGCATGTATTCTTGTTATTGC
TCAGCTAGCCAGGAGATGAGTGAAGAAATTGCAAATCTCGAGCAGTGGAAGCAAGCGAAACATTTTCTGT
GCATTGGTGGTAGAATGAACATTCCTATTCAAAGATTTTTCCACTTTGACCAGTTCTCCATCGGTCTTCA
GACTCTATCAATCGATGATGCTGTTCAGATAAGAGATGTGAGTTGGTAGTTAAAGTAGCGTTTTGTAATG
TATTCTATATTCCAGATTCTCCTCAGATCGCCCAGCTTCGAGTCAGCAACTATCGATGTTCAACTACTTG
AAAAAGAAGCCATTGAGAACGTCTTTACGCCGAATCACCTATTAATTTATAGAGGAAGAGAGTTCAGACC
GGTGGGAACTGATTCCAGTTTTGTGATCAATATAACAAAAAACAAGCTTGAAATCCACAAGCACAAGGGA
GCTAATCCACCACGTCGTAGAGACGAACGGCCAATCCACGAGCGTATACGTCAAAGGCAAGATGGATGGT
GAAGTTTCAATGGTTGCTCTAATACGTTTACATGTCTATCAAACCTTTTTCTGTTACTTAAGTAAATCGT
TGTTTCATATTTAACCAGTCTTACCTACGGCTGGCATATCGGACGTCCGGCGTCAGAACCTTGTGCGTCT
GGTTTTAGATGTTTGAAAATTTTGGAAAATTATTAAAGTCTATTGATAACCTGTCAAAACCGGACGACCG
GACGCCAAATATGACAGCCCTAGTCTTACCAGTATAATATTTTTATAAACCTAAAACAGGTATGAATATC
TCTTTTTTCTGCGCAGCGCTGGGATGCTTCTGTTTCAGAAAAATCACATGGTATAAAAAATTTCCAAATT
ACAGTAGTCCTACCGTAATCCTGCATTATCCCACTACTGTATGTACCTTGACATTATTTTTCCTCGCCCA
ACTCCCAGCCCAATATATCTCTTCAACAGCTAAGAACTACATTTTTCCTAAACTACAGTAAACCAACAGT
ATCCCTACAGTACCACATTAATTATAAATTAAAACATTATTTTTCATAAGAAATCGTGAGAATTTCGAGA
AAAATAAAGGATTCAAAGATTATTTGAACGTTTTTTTCGTGAAAAAATGTCAAAGAAATCAAAATGTTCA
TCTTCCTTGTGAAAAATCCGAAAAGCCATTATAAACTAGTTGATTTTCATAAAAATTTGTAGAAATATTT
TTCTTAAAATTTGTAGAAGAATTTTAACGTTTTTTAAACAAAAATTCCAAAATTGGAATTTGGTATTGAA
AATACTTTTTAAAAGTTATTTTTTTAATTTGTAAAAATTTAACTAAATTCAAAAAATAAAGTTTCCCTCC
TTTTTTTCTTAAAGGCACACACATTTATCGACTCGGGTCTCGCCGCGAACAGACGCGACGCGACGCGGTT
AGGAATGCGGCGCGTCGCGTGTAACCCTTTTCTCTGTGGTTTTCGAGAGCATTCTCTCTCGGTTTTCGTC
ACAAAAAGGTATGTTTTACAGGTTTTCCGCGCACTGTTTTCGCGTAATTCTTCATTTTAATTCAGATAAT
CTAATTGTTGTGTAGTTTTAGCTCGAATTTATCCGTAATCTTTGATTAAATACGAATAAAACTCGCTAAA
ATAGTCTTATTTCTCAGATATTTATCGATTTGTTATTTTCCACGAATAGTCTACTCGTGCATGGCGTCTA
TATTTAACTTAATAATCTATTTTTAGATTTATCTTTACTCTAACTTGTACCTATTTCAGTGATCAACACC
TCTGTCACTCTTTGTGAGTAATAGCGTTCGATAGGTAGTTACACCGTGAAACTAGCCTGTCTATTTCCTA
CTTCATAAGCTAAGAACTACTTGTTAGCACAATCCGATCGACTACTAAGAACTAGATCATGACGGACGTG
GAAATCAAGGCTGAGGTTACGTTTGTTCACTTGCTTTTAGGGTGTAGGCCACCTGATTTGGGTCCCGATC
ATTTAATTATCGATTTTATTTTCAGAATGGAAGCGGAGATGCCTCGCTCGAGCCAGAGAACCTTCGAAAG
ATTTTCGTTGGAGGACTCACGTCAAACACCACCGATGACCTGATGCGAGAGTTCTACTCACAATTCGGAG
AAATCACTGATATCATCGTCATGAGAGATCCAACTACCAAGAGATCCCGCGGATTCGGATTTGTCACCTT
CTCTGGCAAAACTGAAGTCGATGCTGCCATGAAACAACGCCCGCACATCATCGACGGAAAGACCGTGGAC
CCGAAGCGTGCCGTGCCACGTGATGATAAGAACCGCTCCGAGTCGAATGTCTCCACCAAACGCCTGTACG
TCAGCGGAGTTCGTGAGGATCACACCGAGGACATGCTCACCGAGTATTTCACAAAGTATGGAACCGTCAC
CAAATCCGAGATTATTCTCGACAAAGCCACCCAAAAGCCAAGAGGCTTCGGATTCGTCACCTTCGATGAT
CATGACTCTGTGGATCAATGCGTTCTTCAAAAATCCCATATGGTCAACGGACACAGATGTGACGTGCGCA
AAGGACTCTCCAAGGACGAGATGAGCAAGGCTCAGATGAACCGCGATCGTGAAACCCGTGGCGGAAGATC
TCGCGATATGGTGAGCAAGGGCGAGGCAGTGATCAAGGAGTTCATGCGGTTCAAGGTGCACATGGAGGGC
TCCATGAACGGCCACGAGTTCGAGATCGAGGGCGAGGGCGAGGGCCGCCCCTACGAGGGCACCCAGACCG
CCAAGCTGAAGGTGACCAAGGGTGGCCCCCTGCCCTTCTCCTGGGACATCCTGTCCCCTCAGTTCATGTA
CGGCTCCAGGGCCTTCACCAAGCACCCCGCCGACATCCCCGACTACTATAAGCAGTCCTTCCCCGAGGGC
TTCAAGTGGGAGCGCGTGATGAACTTCGAGGACGGCGGCGCCGTGACCGTGACCCAGGACACCTCCCTGG
AGGACGGCACCCTGATCTACAAGGTGAAGCTCCGCGGCACCAACTTCCCTCCTGACGGCCCCGTAATGCA
GAAGAAGACAATGGGCTGGGAAGCGTCCACCGAGCGGTTGTACCCCGAGGACGGCGTGCTGAAGGGCGAC
ATTAAGATGGCCCTGCGCCTGAAGGACGGCGGCCGCTACCTGGCGGACTTCAAGACCACCTACAAGGCCA
AGAAGCCCGTGCAGATGCCCGGCGCCTACAACGTCGACCGCAAGTTGGACATCACCTCCCACAACGAGGA
CTACACCGTGGTGGAACAGTACGAACGCTCCGAGGGCCGCCACTCCACCGGCGGCATGGACGAGCTGTAC
AAGGGACAGCGTGGCGGTTACAATGGCGGTGGTGGTGGCGGCGGCGGCTGGGGAGGACCAGCTCAACGCG
GCGGTCCAGGAGCATATGGTGGACCAGGAGGTGGCGGCCAAGGAGGATATGGCGGAGGTAGTTGGATTCT
GGCTTGTGAATTCTCGATTCTAATATTATTAACTTTCAGATTACGGAGGAGGACGCGGTGGTTATGGTGG
TGGAGGACCAGGATATGGAAATCAGGGTGGAGGATATGGAGGAGGATATGATAATTATGGAGGAGGAAAT
TACGGATCTGGAAATTACAATGATTTCGGAAACTACAACCAGCAGCCATCTAATTATGGACCAATGAAGT
CTGGAAATTTCGGAGGATCTCGCAATATGGGTGGACCATATGGAGGAGGAAATTATGGTCCAGGAGGATC
TGGAGGATCTGGAGGATATGGAGGACGTTCTCGTTACTAAATTAATTCCTTAAGCCCCTCTAAGTGTCCA
ACGTGTCTGAGCTTCCCGTGCTCTCTCCTCTGTATCGATCTTCTCAACCATTTTTGCTCTGCTATCTCAT
CAAAATCTTCTGTACTTTTTCTTGTTGCCTTTCTCCAGAAAGTTTCGTTTATTATTCAATTTTTTACCCT
GTCTTTTTTATATAATTTATTTCTAAATTCGCACAGTTGACATCCATTCAACTAGAGAATGAATGCAGAG
TTTGACACCAAATTGGCTTAATTTTCAAGCTGTTTTTAACCAAAATAATAAAAAAGTCTCAACTTTACAA
AAATGTTTATCTGGATCTGGACGACAGCGAGCTGAGAAATTGATATATTTTCAGAGTAAAAACTAAAAAT
GTCTGGAATTTTTGGAGTCATTGTCTCAGGGAGGACGCCGATCGAAGTGGTGCCGGTCTCCGATACGGAG
TTCACCTGCGAAATTGTAAACGCTGACGCGATAAACCACGTGGTGGTCTTCCTTACCGGAGCTCAACCGT
TTCCGGACGGAATTGGTGGCTCTGGTGATCATTTTCAGAATTTTCCGCCCAAAAAAACCCAATTTATTTC
AGTTTACATCAGATGGCCCACCCAAGACGGCGGAAATTGGCATTATTTGGGATTTATTTGCAACGAGAAG
CCCAGCGCGATTTATAAAGTTGCTCAGGTGTGCATTTTTGATGGAAAAATGAAAGAAAACCACCGAAATT
TCGATGTTTCTCTGTCGATTTTTTTTATTTAAAAACTTAGAAATACTCTCAATTTCGCATTTTTCACCAA
AAAAAAGAATCTCAACTGGTTTTTCACATAGCTTAATTTTTGAAGAAAAATCTCAACAAAACCCAGTTTT
AAGTTTCAAATTCTCAAAAATTGATCTTTTTTTTCCCTTAAAAATCCAGTTTTTAGCTCCAAATTGTCAT
AATTTTCCAGAAAAATTTAGTTTTCGAGCTAACAACATTAAAATTTCACAGAAAATCTGAATTTCAGCCT
TAGAGATCCAAATTTTTCGGCTGAAAATCACAATTTTTCCATTTTTCAGCTCCACAAATCCGACGCTTCT
CACTCGTTTTCCCAATTTGACAATCAAATGCAACTATATTCCAGTGGATCAGCTCAAATTGGAATTAATG
CTGAAAGTTTATCTGATATCACTGGACGGCAGGCAGCTGATGGGACACAGGCTAGCCAGCAGGTGAAGGA
TCCCCCGGGCTGCAGGAATTCGATATCAAGCTTATCGATACCGTCGACCTCGAGGGGGGGCCCGGTACCC
AGCTTTTGTTCCCTTTAGTGAGGGTTAATTGCGCGCTTGGCGTAATCATGGTCATAGCTGTTTCCTGTGT
GAAATTGTTATCCGCTCACAATTCCACACAACATACGAGCCGGAAGCATAAAGTGTAAAGCCTGGGGTGC
CTAATGAGTGAGCTAACTCACATTAATTGCGTTGCGCTCACTGCCCGCTTTCCAGTCGGGAAACCTGTCG
TGCCAGCTGCATTAATGAATCGGCCAACGCGCGGGGAGAGGCGGTTTGCGTATTGGGCGCTCTTCCGCTT
CCTCGCTCACTGACTCGCTGCGCTCGGTCGTTCGGCTGCGGCGAGCGGTATCAGCTCACTCAAAGGCGGT
AATACGGTTATCCACAGAATCAGGGGATAACGCAGGAAAGAACATGTGAGCAAAAGGCCAGCAAAAGGCC
AGGAACCGTAAAAAGGCCGCGTTGCTGGCGTTTTTCCATAGGCTCCGCCCCCCTGACGAGCATCACAAAA
ATCGACGCTCAAGTCAGAGGTGGCGAAACCCGACAGGACTATAAAGATACCAGGCGTTTCCCCCTGGAAG
CTCCCTCGTGCGCTCTCCTGTTCCGACCCTGCCGCTTACCGGATACCTGTCCGCCTTTCTCCCTTCGGGA
AGCGTGGCGCTTTCTCATAGCTCACGCTGTAGGTATCTCAGTTCGGTGTAGGTCGTTCGCTCCAAGCTGG
GCTGTGTGCACGAACCCCCCGTTCAGCCCGACCGCTGCGCCTTATCCGGTAACTATCGTCTTGAGTCCAA
CCCGGTAAGACACGACTTATCGCCACTGGCAGCAGCCACTGGTAACAGGATTAGCAGAGCGAGGTATGTA
GGCGGTGCTACAGAGTTCTTGAAGTGGTGGCCTAACTACGGCTACACTAGAAGAACAGTATTTGGTATCT
GCGCTCTGCTGAAGCCAGTTACCTTCGGAAAAAGAGTTGGTAGCTCTTGATCCGGCAAACAAACCACCGC
TGGTAGCGGTGGTTTTTTTGTTTGCAAGCAGCAGATTACGCGCAGAAAAAAAGGATCTCAAGAAGATCCT
TTGATCTTTTCTACGGGGTCTGACGCTCAGTGGAACGAAAACTCACGTTAAGGGATTTTGGTCATGAGAT
TATCAAAAAGGATCTTCACCTAGATCCTTTTAAATTAAAAATGAAGTTTTAAATCAATCTAAAGTATATA
TGAGTAAACTTGGTCTGACAGTTACCAATGCTTAATCAGTGAGGCACCTATCTCAGCGATCTGTCTATTT
CGTTCATCCATAGTTGCCTGACTCCCCGTCGTGTAGATAACTACGATACGGGAGGGCTTACCATCTGGCC
CCAGTGCTGCAATGATACCGCGAGACCCACGCTCACCGGCTCCAGATTTATCAGCAATAAACCAGCCAGC
CGGAAGGGCCGAGCGCAGAAGTGGTCCTGCAACTTTATCCGCCTCCATCCAGTCTATTAATTGTTGCCGG
GAAGCTAGAGTAAGTAGTTCGCCAGTTAATAGTTTGCGCAACGTTGTTGCCATTGCTACAGGCATCGTGG
TGTCACGCTCGTCGTTTGGTATGGCTTCATTCAGCTCCGGTTCCCAACGATCAAGGCGAGTTACATGATC
CCCCATGTTGTGCAAAAAAGCGGTTAGCTCCTTCGGTCCTCCGATCGTTGTCAGAAGTAAGTTGGCCGCA
GTGTTATCACTCATGGTTATGGCAGCACTGCATAATTCTCTTACTGTCATGCCATCCGTAAGATGCTTTT
CTGTGACTGGTGAGTACTCAACCAAGTCATTCTGAGAATAGTGTATGCGGCGACCGAGTTGCTCTTGCCC
GGCGTCAATACGGGATAATACCGCGCCACATAGCAGAACTTTAAAAGTGCTCATCATTGGAAAACGTTCT
TCGGGGCGAAAACTCTCAAGGATCTTACCGCTGTTGAGATCCAGTTCGATGTAACCCACTCGTGCACCCA
ACTGATCTTCAGCATCTTTTACTTTCACCAGCGTTTCTGGGTGAGCAAAAACAGGAAGGCAAAATGCCGC
AAAAAAGGGAATAAGGGCGACACGGAAATGTTGAATACTCATACTCTTCCTTTTTCAATATTATTGAAGC
ATTTATCAGGGTTATTGTCTCATGAGCGGATACATATTTGAATGTATTTAGAAAAATAAACAAATAGGGG
TTCCGCGCACATTTCCCCGAAAAGTGCCACCTG
[124 nt withheld, positions 9064-9187]
C
[91 nt withheld, positions 9189-9279]
A
[49 nt withheld, positions 9281-9329]
CCTTTGACGTTGGAGTCCACGTTCTTT
[37 nt withheld, positions 9357-9393]
ACCCTATCTCGGTCTATTCTTTTGATTTATAAGGGATTTTGCCGATTTCGGCCTATTGGTTAAAAAATGA
GCTGATTTAACAAAAATTTAACGCGAATTTTAACAAAATATTAACGCTTACAATTTCCATTCGCCATTCA
GGCTGCGCAACTGTTGGGAAGGGCGATCGGTGCGGGCCTC
